Addgene plasmid #59992: Gal4pBS2-Pleum
Purpose: Contains a promoter of a gal binding site coupled with a core promoter derived from native Leucine promoter.
Depositing lab: Hal Alper. Depositing organization: University of Texas at Austin. Publication: Controlling promoter strength and regulation in Saccharomyces cerevisiae using synthetic hybrid promoters. Blazeck J, Garg R, Reed B, Alper HS. Biotechnol Bioeng. 2012 Nov;109(11):2884-95. doi: 10.1002/bit.24552. Epub 2012 May 17. PubMed 22565375.
Backbone
  Vector backbone: p416
  Backbone size w/o insert (bp): 6000
  Vector type: Yeast Expression, Synthetic Biology ; Yeast synthetic hybrid promoter construct
Growth in bacteria
  Bacterial resistance: Ampicillin, 100 μg/mL
  Growth temperature: 37°C
  Growth strain: DH10B
  Copy number: Unknown
Gene/Insert
  Gene/Insert name: promoter
  Species: S. cerevisiae (budding yeast)
  Insert size (bp): 143
Terms and licenses: Academic/Nonprofit Terms; Industry Terms: Not Available to Industry
How to cite: Gal4pBS2-Pleum was a gift from Hal Alper (Addgene plasmid # 59992 ; http://n2t.net/addgene:59992 ; RRID:Addgene_59992)
