[The description below was written by a language model from this plasmid's Addgene catalogue record and pLannotate feature annotations shown in this document.]
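Description:
Gal4pBS2-Pleum is a yeast–E. coli shuttle plasmid built on the p416 backbone, a low-copy centromeric vector for Saccharomyces cerevisiae. It is maintained in yeast through a CEN6/ARS element and selected through the URA3 auxotrophic marker under its own promoter, which also allows counterselection with 5-fluoroorotic acid. In bacteria it replicates from a high-copy ColE1/pUC-type origin and is selected with ampicillin via β-lactamase. The backbone also retains pBluescript-derived remnants: an f1 phage origin, lacZα and lac regulatory fragments, and flanking T3 and T7 promoters.

The payload is a 143 bp synthetic hybrid promoter that, according to the catalogue entry, joins a Gal4p binding site to a minimal core promoter derived from the native yeast leucine (LEU2) promoter. The automated annotation identifies the LEU2 promoter fragment but does not separately mark the Gal4p binding site, which would presumably lie in the short unannotated stretch immediately upstream. This hybrid promoter sits directly in front of a yeast-codon-optimised GFP (yeGFP) coding sequence, followed by a short multiple cloning site remnant and the CYC1 transcription terminator. GFP fluorescence therefore serves as a readout of promoter activity.

In this design, an upstream activating element supplies regulatory input, here galactose-responsive activation through Gal4p, while the weak core promoter provides the basal transcription machinery assembly site. The construct belongs to a synthetic biology effort to tune promoter strength and regulation in S. cerevisiae, and is suited to measuring how a defined Gal4p binding site affects expression from a minimal core promoter.
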