Features (pLannotate 1.2.2; 21 found; start..end, strand, type, name):
     56..180     +  promoter       LEU2 promoter (fragment): S. cerevisiae LEU2
    190..906     +  CDS            yeGFP: yeast-enhanced green fluorescent protein codons optimized for translation in S. cerevisiae and C. albicans
    907..927     +  misc_feature   MCS (fragment): pBluescript multiple cloning site
    928..1162    +  terminator     CYC1 terminator (fragment): S. cerevisiae CYC1; transcription terminator for CYC1
   1177..1195    -  promoter       T7 promoter: promoter for bacteriophage T7 RNA polymerase
   1203..1358    +  CDS            lacZα (fragment): LacZα fragment of β-galactosidase; lacZ fragment
   1366..1821    +  rep_origin     f1 ori (sequence partly withheld): f1 bacteriophage origin of replication; arrow indicates direction of (+) strand synthesis
   1822..1873    -  misc_feature   bom (fragment): basis of mobility region from pBR322
   1952..2755    -  CDS            URA3: orotidine-5'-phosphate decarboxylase, required for uracil biosynthesis; S. cerevisiae URA3; yeast auxotrophic marker, counterselectable with 5-fluoroorotic acid (5-FOA)
   2756..2971    -  promoter       URA3 promoter: S. cerevisiae URA3
   2986..3035    -  misc_feature   bom (fragment): basis of mobility region from pBR322
   3137..3171    -  CDS            rop (fragment): Rop protein, which maintains plasmids at low copy number; rop
   3242..3745    -  misc_feature   CEN/ARS: S. cerevisiae CEN6 centromere fused to an autonomously replicating sequence
   3782..3886    +  promoter       AmpR promoter: bla
   3887..4747    +  CDS            AmpR: β-lactamase; bla; confers resistance to ampicillin, carbenicillin, and related antibiotics
   4918..5506    +  rep_origin     ori: high-copy-number ColE1/pMB1/pBR322/pUC origin of replication
   5689..5781    +  CDS            lacI (fragment): lac repressor; lacI; The lac repressor binds to the lac operator to inhibit transcription in E. coli. This inhibition can be relieved by adding lactose or isopropyl-β-D-thiogalactopyranoside (IPTG).
   5794..5815    +  protein_bind   CAP binding site: CAP binding activates transcription in the presence of cAMP. E. coli catabolite activator protein
   5830..5860    +  promoter       lac promoter: promoter for the E. coli lac operon
   5868..5884    +  protein_bind   lac operator: The lac repressor binds to the lac operator to inhibit transcription in E. coli. This inhibition can be relieved by adding lactose or isopropyl-β-D-thiogalactopyranoside (IPTG). lac repressor encoded by lacI
   5929..5947    +  promoter       T3 promoter: promoter for bacteriophage T3 RNA polymerase
>Addgene plasmid #59992 | Gal4pBS2-Pleum | depositor full sequence | sequence record 96587 | Gal4pBS2-Pleum sequence 5965 bps
CGGGATCCTTGGCGCGCCCCTTAATTAACGGAAGCTTGGCGACAGCCGTTTAAACCAATATTATTTAAGG
ACCTATTGTTTTTTCCAATAGGTGGTTAGCAATCGTCTTACTTTCTAACTTTTCTTACCTTTTACATTTC
AGCAATATATATATATATATTTCAAGGATATACCATTCTATCTAGAAAAATGTCTAAAGGTGAAGAATTA
TTCACTGGTGTTGTCCCAATTTTGGTTGAATTAGATGGTGATGTTAATGGTCACAAATTTTCTGTCTCCG
GTGAAGGTGAAGGTGATGCTACTTACGGTAAATTGACCTTAAAATTTATTTGTACTACTGGTAAATTGCC
AGTTCCATGGCCAACCTTAGTCACTACTTTAGGTTATGGTTTGATGTGTTTTGCTAGATACCCAGATCAT
ATGAAACAACATGACTTTTTCAAGTCTGCCATGCCAGAAGGTTATGTTCAAGAAAGAACTATTTTTTTCA
AAGATGACGGTAACTACAAGACCAGAGCTGAAGTCAAGTTTGAAGGTGATACCTTAGTTAATAGAATCGA
ATTAAAAGGTATTGATTTTAAAGAAGATGGTAACATTTTAGGTCACAAATTGGAATACAACTATAACTCT
CACAATGTTTACATCATGGCTGACAAACAAAAGAATGGTATCAAAGTTAACTTCAAAATTAGACACAACA
TTGAAGATGGTTCTGTTCAATTAGCTGACCATTATCAACAAAATACTCCAATTGGTGATGGTCCAGTCTT
GTTACCAGACAACCATTACTTATCCTATCAATCTGCCTTATCCAAAGATCCAAACGAAAAGAGAGACCAC
ATGGTCTTGTTAGAATTTGTTACTGCTGCTGGTATTACCCATGGTATGGATGAATTGTACAAATAAATCG
ATACCGTCGACCTCGAGTCATGTAATTAGTTATGTCACGCTTACATTCACGCCCTCCTCCCACATCCGCT
CTAACCGAAAAGGAAGGAGTTAGACAACCTGAAGTCTAGGTCCCTATTTATTTTTTTTAATAGTTATGTT
AGTATTAAGAACGTTATTTATATTTCAAATTTTTCTTTTTTTTCTGTACAAACGCGTGTACGCATGTAAC
ATTATACTGAAAACCTTGCTTGAGAAGGTTTTGGGACGCTCGGGTACCCAATTCGCCCTATAGTGAGTCG
TATTACGCGCGCTCACTGGCCGTCGTTTTACAACGTCGTGACTGGGAAAACCCTGGCGTTACCCAACTTA
ATCGCCTTGCAGCACATCCCCCTTTCGCCAGCTGGCGTAATAGCGAAGAGGCCCGCACCGATCGCCCTTC
CCAACAGTTGCGCAGCCTGAATGGCGAATGGCGCG
[124 nt withheld, positions 1366-1489]
C
[91 nt withheld, positions 1491-1581]
A
[49 nt withheld, positions 1583-1631]
CCTTTGACGTTGGAGTCCACGTTCTTT
[37 nt withheld, positions 1659-1695]
ACCCTATCTCGGTCTATTCTTTTGATTTATAAGGGATTTTGCCGATTTCGGCCTATTGGTTAAAAAATGA
GCTGATTTAACAAAAATTTAACGCGAATTTTAACAAAATATTAACGTTTACAATTTCCTGATGCGGTATT
TTCTCCTTACGCATCTGTGCGGTATTTCACACCGCATAGGGTAATAACTGATATAATTAAATTGAAGCTC
TAATTTGTGAGTTTAGTATACATGCATTTACTTATAATACAGTTTTTTAGTTTTGCTGGCCGCATCTTCT
CAAATATGCTTCCCAGCCTGCTTTTCTGTAACGTTCACCCTCTACCTTAGCATCCCTTCCCTTTGCAAAT
AGTCCTCTTCCAACAATAATAATGTCAGATCCTGTAGAGACCACATCATCCACGGTTCTATACTGTTGAC
CCAATGCGTCTCCCTTGTCATCTAAACCCACACCGGGTGTCATAATCAACCAATCGTAACCTTCATCTCT
TCCACCCATGTCTCTTTGAGCAATAAAGCCGATAACAAAATCTTTGTCGCTCTTCGCAATGTCAACAGTA
CCCTTAGTATATTCTCCAGTAGATAGGGAGCCCTTGCATGACAATTCTGCTAACATCAAAAGGCCTCTAG
GTTCCTTTGTTACTTCTTCTGCCGCCTGCTTCAAACCGCTAACAATACCTGGGCCCACCACACCGTGTGC
ATTCGTAATGTCTGCCCATTCTGCTATTCTGTATACACCCGCAGAGTACTGCAATTTGACTGTATTACCA
ATGTCAGCAAATTTTCTGTCTTCGAAGAGTAAAAAATTGTACTTGGCGGATAATGCCTTTAGCGGCTTAA
CTGTGCCCTCCATGGAAAAATCAGTCAAGATATCCACATGTGTTTTTAGTAAACAAATTTTGGGACCTAA
TGCTTCAACTAACTCCAGTAATTCCTTGGTGGTACGAACATCCAATGAAGCACACAAGTTTGTTTGCTTT
TCGTGCATGATATTAAATAGCTTGGCAGCAACAGGACTAGGATGAGTAGCAGCACGTTCCTTATATGTAG
CTTTCGACATGATTTATCTTCGTTTCCTGCAGGTTTTTGTTCTGTGCAGTTGGGTTAAGAATACTGGGCA
ATTTCATGTTTCTTCAACACTACATATGCGTATATATACCAATCTAAGTCTGTGCTCCTTCCTTCGTTCT
TCCTTCTGTTCGGAGATTACCGAATCAAAAAAATTTCAAAGAAACCGAAATCAAAAAAAAGAATAAAAAA
AAAATGATGAATTGAATTGAAAAGCTGTGGTATGGTGCACTCTCAGTACAATCTGCTCTGATGCCGCATA
GTTAAGCCAGCCCCGACACCCGCCAACACCCGCTGACGCGCCCTGACGGGCTTGTCTGCTCCCGGCATCC
GCTTACAGACAAGCTGTGACCGTCTCCGGGAGCTGCATGTGTCAGAGGTTTTCACCGTCATCACCGAAAC
GCGCGAAGACGAAAGGGCCTCGTGATACGCCTATTTTTATAGGTTAATGTCATGATAATAATGGTTTCTT
AGGACGGATCGCTTGCCTGTAACTTACACGCGCCTCGTATCTTTTAATGATGGAATAATTTGGGAATTTA
CTCTGTGTTTATTTATTTTTATGTTTTGTATTTGGATTTTAGAAAGTAAATAAAGAAGGTAGAAGAGTTA
CGGAATGAAGAAAAAAAAATAAACAAAGGTTTAAAAAATTTCAACAAAAAGCGTACTTTACATATATATT
TATTAGACAAGAAAAGCAGATTAAATAGATATACATTCGATTAACGATAAGTAAAATGTAAAATCACAGG
ATTTTCGTGTGTGGTCTTCTACACAGACAAGATGAAACAATTCGGCATTAATACCTGAGAGCAGGAAGAG
CAAGATAAAAGGTAGTATTTGTTGGCGATCCCCCTAGAGTCTTTTACATCTTCGGAAAACAAAAACTATT
TTTTCTTTAATTTCTTTTTTTACTTTCTATTTTTAATTTATATATTTATATTAAAAAATTTAAATTATAA
TTATTTTTATAGCACGTGATGAAAAGGACCCAGGTGGCACTTTTCGGGGAAATGTGCGCGGAACCCCTAT
TTGTTTATTTTTCTAAATACATTCAAATATGTATCCGCTCATGAGACAATAACCCTGATAAATGCTTCAA
TAATATTGAAAAAGGAAGAGTATGAGTATTCAACATTTCCGTGTCGCCCTTATTCCCTTTTTTGCGGCAT
TTTGCCTTCCTGTTTTTGCTCACCCAGAAACGCTGGTGAAAGTAAAAGATGCTGAAGATCAGTTGGGTGC
ACGAGTGGGTTACATCGAACTGGATCTCAACAGCGGTAAGATCCTTGAGAGTTTTCGCCCCGAAGAACGT
TTTCCAATGATGAGCACTTTTAAAGTTCTGCTATGTGGCGCGGTATTATCCCGTATTGACGCCGGGCAAG
AGCAACTCGGTCGCCGCATACACTATTCTCAGAATGACTTGGTTGAGTACTCACCAGTCACAGAAAAGCA
TCTTACGGATGGCATGACAGTAAGAGAATTATGCAGTGCTGCCATAACCATGAGTGATAACACTGCGGCC
AACTTACTTCTGACAACGATCGGAGGACCGAAGGAGCTAACCGCTTTTTTGCACAACATGGGGGATCATG
TAACTCGCCTTGATCGTTGGGAACCGGAGCTGAATGAAGCCATACCAAACGACGAGCGTGACACCACGAT
GCCTGTAGCAATGGCAACAACGTTGCGCAAACTATTAACTGGCGAACTACTTACTCTAGCTTCCCGGCAA
CAATTAATAGACTGGATGGAGGCGGATAAAGTTGCAGGACCACTTCTGCGCTCGGCCCTTCCGGCTGGCT
GGTTTATTGCTGATAAATCTGGAGCCGGTGAGCGTGGGTCTCGCGGTATCATTGCAGCACTGGGGCCAGA
TGGTAAGCCCTCCCGTATCGTAGTTATCTACACGACGGGGAGTCAGGCAACTATGGATGAACGAAATAGA
CAGATCGCTGAGATAGGTGCCTCACTGATTAAGCATTGGTAACTGTCAGACCAAGTTTACTCATATATAC
TTTAGATTGATTTAAAACTTCATTTTTAATTTAAAAGGATCTAGGTGAAGATCCTTTTTGATAATCTCAT
GACCAAAATCCCTTAACGTGAGTTTTCGTTCCACTGAGCGTCAGACCCCGTAGAAAAGATCAAAGGATCT
TCTTGAGATCCTTTTTTTCTGCGCGTAATCTGCTGCTTGCAAACAAAAAAACCACCGCTACCAGCGGTGG
TTTGTTTGCCGGATCAAGAGCTACCAACTCTTTTTCCGAAGGTAACTGGCTTCAGCAGAGCGCAGATACC
AAATACTGTCCTTCTAGTGTAGCCGTAGTTAGGCCACCACTTCAAGAACTCTGTAGCACCGCCTACATAC
CTCGCTCTGCTAATCCTGTTACCAGTGGCTGCTGCCAGTGGCGATAAGTCGTGTCTTACCGGGTTGGACT
CAAGACGATAGTTACCGGATAAGGCGCAGCGGTCGGGCTGAACGGGGGGTTCGTGCACACAGCCCAGCTT
GGAGCGAACGACCTACACCGAACTGAGATACCTACAGCGTGAGCTATGAGAAAGCGCCACGCTTCCCGAA
GGGAGAAAGGCGGACAGGTATCCGGTAAGCGGCAGGGTCGGAACAGGAGAGCGCACGAGGGAGCTTCCAG
GGGGAAACGCCTGGTATCTTTATAGTCCTGTCGGGTTTCGCCACCTCTGACTTGAGCGTCGATTTTTGTG
ATGCTCGTCAGGGGGGCGGAGCCTATGGAAAAACGCCAGCAACGCGGCCTTTTTACGGTTCCTGGCCTTT
TGCTGGCCTTTTGCTCACATGTTCTTTCCTGCGTTATCCCCTGATTCTGTGGATAACCGTATTACCGCCT
TTGAGTGAGCTGATACCGCTCGCCGCAGCCGAACGACCGAGCGCAGCGAGTCAGTGAGCGAGGAAGCGGA
AGAGCGCCCAATACGCAAACCGCCTCTCCCCGCGCGTTGGCCGATTCATTAATGCAGCTGGCACGACAGG
TTTCCCGACTGGAAAGCGGGCAGTGAGCGCAACGCAATTAATGTGAGTTACCTCACTCATTAGGCACCCC
AGGCTTTACACTTTATGCTTCCGGCTCCTATGTTGTGTGGAATTGTGAGCGGATAACAATTTCACACAGG
AAACAGCTATGACCATGATTACGCCAAGCGCGCAATTAACCCTCACTAAAGGGAACAAAAGCTGGAGCTC
