>Addgene plasmid #59992 | Gal4pBS2-Pleum | addgene partial sequence | sequence record 99509 | pBR322ori-F 5'-GGGAAACGCCTGGTATCTTT-3'
TTTTTGTGATGCTCGTCAGGGGGGCGGAGCCTATGGAAAAACGCCAGCAACGCGGCCTTTTTACGGTTCC
TGGCCTTTTGCTGGCCTTTTGCTCACATGTTCTTTCCTGCGTTATCCCCTGATTCTGTGGATAACCGTAT
TACCGCCTTTGAGTGAGCTGATACCGCTCGCCGCAGCCGAACGACCGAGCGCAGCGAGTCAGTGAGCGAG
GAAGCGGAAGAGCGCCCAATACGCAAACCGCCTCTCCCCGCGCGTTGGCCGATTCATTAATGCAGCTGGC
ACGACAGGTTTCCCGACTGGAAAGCGGGCAGTGAGCGCAACGCAATTAATGTGAGTTAGCTCACTCATTA
GGCACCCCAGGCTTTACACTTTATGCTTCCGGCTCGTATGTTGTGTGGAATTGTGAGCGGATAACAATTT
CACACAGGAAACAGCTATGACCATGATTACGCCAAGCGCGCAATTAACCCTCACTAAAGGGAACAAAAGC
TGGAGCTCCGGGATCCTTGGCGCGCCCCTTAATTAACGGAAGCTTGGCGACAGCCGTTTAAACCAATATT
ATTTAAGGACCTATTGTTTTTTCCAATAGGTGGTTAGCAATCGTCTTACTTTCTAACTTTTCTTACCTTT
TACATTTCAGCAATATATATATATATATTTCAAGGATATACCATTCTATCTAGAAAAATGTCTAAAGGTG
AAGAATTATTCACTGGTGTTGTCCCAATTTTGGTTGAATTAGATGGTGATGTTAATGGTCACAAATTTTC
