>Addgene plasmid #59992 | Gal4pBS2-Pleum | addgene partial sequence | sequence record 99530 | yGFP-R 5'-GCATCACCTTCACCTTCACC-3'
CACCATCTAATTCAACCAAAATTGGGACAACACCAGTGAATAATTCTTCACCTTTAGACATTTTTCTAGA
TAGAATGGTATATCCTTGAAATATATATATATATATTGCTGAAATGTAAAAGGTAAGAAAAGTTAGAAAG
TAAGACGATTGCTAACCACCTATTGGAAAAAACAATAGGTCCTTAAATAATATTGGTTTAAACGGCTGTC
GCCAAGCTTCCGTTAATTAAGGGGCGCGCCAAGGATCCCGGAGCTCCAGCTTTTGTTCCCTTTAGTGAGG
GTTAATTGCGCGCTTGGCGTAATCATGGTCATAGCTGTTTCCTGTGTGAAATTGTTATCCGCTCACAATT
CCACACAACATACGAGCCGGAAGCATAAAGTGTAAAGCCTGGGGTGCCTAATGAGTGAGCTAACTCACAT
TAATTGCGTTGCGCTCACTGCCCGCTTTCCAGTCGGGAAACCTGTCGTGCCAGCTGCATTAATGAATCGG
CCAACGCGCGGGGAGAGGCGGTTTGCGTATTGGGCGCTCTTCCGCTTCCTCGCTCACTGACTCGCTGCGC
TCGGTCGTTCGGCTGCGGCGAGCGGTATCAGCTCACTCAAAGGCGGTAATACGGTTATCCACAGAATCAG
GGGATAACGCAGGAAAGAACATGTGAGCAAAAGGCCAGCAAAAGGCCAGGAACCGTAAAAAGGCCGCGTT
GCTGGCGTTTTTCCATAGGCTCCGCCCCCCTGACGAGCATCACAAAAATCGACGCTCAAGTCAGAGGTGG
CGAAACCCGACAGGACT
